>Addgene plasmid #142710 | TFORF0910 | addgene full sequence | sequence record 397728 | Addgene NGS Result
TTAATGTAGTCTTATGCAATACTCTTGTAGTCTTGCAACATGGTAACGATGAGTTAGCAACATGCCTTAC
AAGGAGAGAAAAAGCACCGTGCATGCCGATTGGTGGAAGTAAGGTGGTACGATCGTGCCTTATTAGGAAG
GCAACAGACGGGTCTGACATGGATTGGACGAACCACTGAATTGCCGCATTGCAGAGATATTGTATTTAAG
TGCCTAGCTCGATACATAAACGGGTCTCTCTGGTTAGACCAGATCTGAGCCTGGGAGCTCTCTGGCTAAC
TAGGGAACCCACTGCTTAAGCCTCAATAAAGCTTGCCTTGAGTGCTTCAAGTAGTGTGTGCCCGTCTGTT
GTGTGACTCTGGTAACTAGAGATCCCTCAGACCCTTTTAGTCAGTGTGGAAAATCTCTAGCAGTGGCGCC
CGAACAGGGACTTGAAAGCGAAAGGGAAACCAGAGGAGCTCTCTCGACGCAGGACTCGGCTTGCTGAAGC
GCGCACGGCAAGAGGCGAGGGGCGGCGACTGGTGAGTACGCCAAAAATTTTGACTAGCGGAGGCTAGAAG
GAGAGAGATGGGTGCGAGAGCGTCAGTATTAAGCGGGGGAGAATTAGATCGCGATGGGAAAAAATTCGGT
TAAGGCCAGGGGGAAAGAAAAAATATAAATTAAAACATATAGTATGGGCAAGCAGGGAGCTAGAACGATT
CGCAGTTAATCCTGGCCTGTTAGAAACATCAGAAGGCTGTAGACAAATACTGGGACAGCTACAACCATCC
CTTCAGACAGGATCAGAAGAACTTAGATCATTATATAATACAGTAGCAACCCTCTATTGTGTGCATCAAA
GGATAGAGATAAAAGACACCAAGGAAGCTTTAGACAAGATAGAGGAAGAGCAAAACAAAAGTAAGACCAC
CGCACAGCAAGCGGCCGCTGATCTTCAGACCTGGAGGAGGAGATATGAGGGACAATTGGAGAAGTGAATT
ATATAAATATAAAGTAGTAAAAATTGAACCATTAGGAGTAGCACCCACCAAGGCAAAGAGAAGAGTGGTG
CAGAGAGAAAAAAGAGCAGTGGGAATAGGAGCTTTGTTCCTTGGGTTCTTGGGAGCAGCAGGAAGCACTA
TGGGCGCAGCGTCAATGACGCTGACGGTACAGGCCAGACAATTATTGTCTGGTATAGTGCAGCAGCAGAA
CAATTTGCTGAGGGCTATTGAGGCGCAACAGCATCTGTTGCAACTCACAGTCTGGGGCATCAAGCAGCTC
CAGGCAAGAATCCTGGCTGTGGAAAGATACCTAAAGGATCAACAGCTCCTGGGGATTTGGGGTTGCTCTG
GAAAACTCATTTGCACCACTGCTGTGCCTTGGAATGCTAGTTGGAGTAATAAATCTCTGGAACAGATTTG
GAATCACACGACCTGGATGGAGTGGGACAGAGAAATTAACAATTACACAAGCTTAATACACTCCTTAATT
GAAGAATCGCAAAACCAGCAAGAAAAGAATGAACAAGAATTATTGGAATTAGATAAATGGGCAAGTTTGT
GGAATTGGTTTAACATAACAAATTGGCTGTGGTATATAAAATTATTCATAATGATAGTAGGAGGCTTGGT
AGGTTTAAGAATAGTTTTTGCTGTACTTTCTATAGTGAATAGAGTTAGGCAGGGATATTCACCATTATCG
TTTCAGACCCACCTCCCAACCCCGAGGGGACCCATGCATTGCATCTCAATTAGTCAGCAACCAGGTGTGG
AAAGTCCCCAGGCTCCCCAGCAGGCAGAAGTATGCAAAGCATGCGTCTCAATTAGTCAGCAACCATAGTC
CCGCCCCTAACTCCGCCCATCCCGCCCCTAACTCCGCCCAGTTCCGCCCATTCTCCGCCCCATGGCTGAC
TAATTTTTTTTATTTATGCAGAGGCCGAGGCCGCCTCGGCCTCTGAGCTATTCCAGAAGTAGTGAGGAGG
CTTTTTTGGAGGCCTAGGCTTTTGCAAAAAGCTTTCTAGAGGTACCACCGGAGCTTACCATGACCGAGTA
CAAGCCCACGGTGCGCCTCGCCACCCGCGACGACGTCCCCAGGGCCGTACGCACCCTCGCCGCCGCGTTC
GCCGACTACCCCGCCACGCGCCACACCGTCGATCCGGACCGCCACATCGAGCGGGTCACCGAGCTGCAAG
AACTCTTCCTCACGCGCGTCGGGCTCGACATCGGCAAGGTGTGGGTCGCGGACGACGGCGCCGCCGTGGC
GGTCTGGACCACGCCGGAGAGCGTCGAAGCGGGGGCGGTGTTCGCCGAGATCGGCCCGCGCATGGCCGAG
TTGAGCGGTTCCCGGCTGGCCGCGCAGCAACAGATGGAAGGCCTCCTGGCGCCGCACCGGCCCAAGGAGC
CCGCGTGGTTCCTGGCCACCGTCGGCGTCTCGCCCGACCACCAGGGCAAGGGTCTGGGCAGCGCCGTCGT
GCTCCCCGGAGTGGAGGCGGCCGAGCGCGCCGGGGTGCCCGCCTTCCTGGAGACCTCCGCGCCCCGCAAC
CTCCCCTTCTACGAGCGGCTCGGCTTCACCGTCACCGCCGACGTCGAGGTGCCCGAAGGACCGCGCACCT
GGTGCATGACCCGCAAGCCCGGTGCCAGTTAACGAATTCTAGATCTTGAGACAAATGGCAGTATTCATCC
ACAATTTTAAAAGAAAAGGGGGGATTGGGGGGTACAGTGCAGGGGAAAGAATAGTAGACATAATAGCAAC
AGACATACAAACTAAAGAATTACAAAAACAAATTACAAAAATTCAAAATTTTCGGGTTTATTACAGGGAC
AGCAGAGATCCACTTTGGCGCCGGCTCGAGGCCTGCAGGTGCAAAGATGGATAAAGTTTTAAACAGAGAG
GAATCTTTGCAGCTAATGGACCTTCTAGGTCTTGAAAGGAGTGGGAATTGGCTCCGGTGCCCGTCAGTGG
GCAGAGCGCACATCGCCCACAGTCCCCGAGAAGTTGGGGGGAGGGGTCGGCAATTGAACCGGTGCCTAGA
GAAGGTGGCGCGGGGTAAACTGGGAAAGTGATGTCGTGTACTGGCTCCGCCTTTTTCCCGAGGGTGGGGG
AGAACCGTATATAAGTGCAGTAGTCGCCGTGAACGTTCTTTTTCGCAACGGGTTTGCCGCCAGAACACAG
GTAAGTGCCGTGTGTGGTTCCCGCGGGCCTGGCCTCTTTACGGGTTATGGCCCTTGCGTGCCTTGAATTA
CTTCCACCTGGCTGCAGTACGTGATTCTTGATCCCGAGCTTCGGGTTGGAAGTGGGTGGGAGAGTTCGAG
GCCTTGCGCTTAAGGAGCCCCTTCGCCTCGTGCTTGAGTTGAGGCCTGGCCTGGGCGCTGGGGCCGCCGC
GTGCGAATCTGGTGGCACCTTCGCGCCTGTCTCGCTGCTTTCGATAAGTCTCTAGCCATTTAAAATTTTT
GATGACCTGCTGCGACGCTTTTTTTCTGGCAAGATAGTCTTGTAAATGCGGGCCAAGATCTGCACACTGG
TATTTCGGTTTTTGGGGCCGCGGGCGGCGACGGGGCCCGTGCGTCCCAGCGCACATGTTCGGCGAGGCGG
GGCCTGCGAGCGCGGCCACCGAGAATCGGACGGGGGTAGTCTCAAGCTGGCCGGCCTGCTCTGGTGCCTG
GCCTCGCGCCGCCGTGTATCGCCCCGCCCTGGGCGGCAAGGCTGGCCCGGTCGGCACCAGTTGCGTGAGC
GGAAAGATGGCCGCTTCCCGGCCCTGCTGCAGGGAGCTCAAAATGGAGGACGCGGCGCTCGGGAGAGCGG
GCGGGTGAGTCACCCACACAAAGGAAAAGGGCCTTTCCGTCCTCAGCCGTCGCTTCATGTGACTCCACGG
AGTACCGGGCGCCGTCCAGGCACCTCGATTAGTTCTCGAGCTTTTGGAGTACGTCGTCTTTAGGTTGGGG
GGAGGGGTTTTATGCGATGGAGTTTCCCCACACTGAGTGGGTGGAGACTGAAGTTAGGCCAGCTTGGCAC
TTGATGTAATTCTCCTTGGAATTTGCCCTTTTTGAGTTTGGATCTTGGTTCATTCTCAAGCCTCAGACAG
TGGTTCAAAGTTTTTTTCTTCCATTTCAGGTGTCGTGAGGCTAGCACCGCCACCATGGGTCGCTCCAATT
CTAGATCACATTCTTCAAGGTCAAAGTCTAGATCACAGTCTAGTTCTCGATCAAGATCAAGATCTCATTC
TAGAAAGAAGCGATACAGTTCTAGGTCTCGTTCCAGAACATATTCAAGGTCTCGTAGTAGAGATCGTATG
TATTCTAGAGATTATCGTCGCGATTACAGAAATAATAGAGGAATGAGACGACCTTATGGGTACAGAGGAA
GGGGTAGAGGGTATTATCAAGGAGGAGGAGGTAGATATCATCGAGGTGGTTATAGACCTGTCTGGAATAG
AAGGCACTCTAGGAGTCCTAGACGAGGTCGTTCACGTTCCAGGAGTCCAAAAAGAAGATCCGTTTCTTCT
CAAAGATCCAGAAGCAGATCTCGCCGGTCATATAGATCTTCTAGGTCTCCAAGATCATCCTCTTCTCGTT
CTTCATCCCCATATAGCAAATCTCCTGTTTCTAAAAGACGAGGGTCTCAGGAAAAACAAACCAAAAAAGC
TGAAGGGGAACCCCAAGAAGAGAGTCCGTTGAAAAGTAAATCACAGGAGGAACCGAAAGATACATTTGAA
CATGACCCATCTGAGTCTATCGATGAATTTAATAAGTCATCAGCCACATCCGGTGATATTTGGCCTGGCC
TTTCAGCTTATGATAATAGTCCTAGATCACCCCATAGTCCTTCACCTATTGCTACACCACCTAGTCAGAG
TTCATCTTGCTCTGATGCTCCCATGCTCAGTACAGTTCACTCTGCAAAAAATACTCCTTCTCAGCATTCA
CATTCCATTCAGCATAGTCCTGAAAGGTCTGGGTCTGGTTCTGTTGGAAATGGATCTAGTCGATACAGTC
CTTCTCAGAATAGTCCAATTCATCACATCCCTTCACGAAGAAGTCCTGCAAAGACAATCGCACCACAGAA
TGCTCCAAGAGATGAGTCTAGGGGCCGTTCCTCGTTTTATCCTGATGGTGGAGATCAGGAAACTGCAAAG
ACTGGGAAGTTCTTAAAAAGGTTCACAGATGAAGAGTCTAGAGTATTCCTGCTTGATAGGGGTAATACCA
GGGATAAAGAGGCTTCAAAAGAGAAAGGATCAGAGAAAGGGAGGGCAGAGGGAGAATGGGAAGATCAGGA
AGCTCTAGATTACTTCAGTGATAAAGAGTCTGGAAAACAAAAGTTTAATGATTCAGAAGGGGATGACACA
GAGGAGACAGAGGATTATAGACAGTTCAGGAAGTCAGTCCTCGCAGATCAGGGTAAAAGTTTTGCTACTG
CATCTCACCGGAATACTGAGGAGGAAGGACTCAAGTACAAGTCCAAAGTTTCACTGAAAGGCAATAGAGA
AAGTGATGGATTTAGAGAAGAAAAAAATTATAAACTTAAAGAGACTGGATATGTAGTGGAAAGGCCTAGC
ACTACAAAAGATAAGCACAAAGAAGAAGACAAAAATTCTGAAAGAATAACAGTAAAGAAAGAAACTCAGT
CACCTGAGCAGGTAAAGTCTGAAAAGCTCAAAGACCTCTTTGATTACAGTCCCCCTCTACACAAGAATCT
GGATGCACGAGAAAAGTCTACCTTCAGAGAGGAAAGCCCACTTAGGATCAAAATGATAGCGAGTGATTCT
CACCGTCCTGAAGTCAAACTCAAAATGGCACCTGTTCCTCTTGATGATTCTAACAGACCTGCTTCCTTGA
CTAAAGACAGGCTGCTTGCTAGTACACTTGTCCATTCTGTCAAGAAGGAGCAAGAATTCCGATCCATCTT
TGACCACATTAAGTTGCCACAGGCCAGCAAAAGCACTTCAGAGTCATTTATTCAACACATTGTGTCCTTG
GTTCATCATGTTAAAGAGCAATACTTCAAGTCAGCTGCAATGACCCTAAACGAGCGGTTCACTTCGTATC
AGAAAGCCACTGAAGAACATAGTACTCGGCAAAAGAGCCCTGAAATACACAGGAGAATTGACATCTCACC
AAGTACCCTGAGGAAGCATACCCGTTTAGCAGGGGAAGAGAGAGTTTTTAAAGAAGAAAATCAAAAGGGA
GATAAAAAATTAAGGTGTGACTCTGCTGACCTTCGGCATGACATTGATCGCCGTAGAAAAGAAAGAAGTA
AAGAACGGGGAGATTCCAAGGGCTCCAGGGAATCCAGTGGATCAAGAAAGCAGGAAAAAACTCCAAAAGA
TTACAAGGAATACAAATCTTACAAAGATGACAGTAAACATAAAAGAGAGCAAGATCATTCTCGATCTTCA
TCCTCTTCAGCATCACCTTCTTCTCCCAGTTCTCGAGAAGAAAAGGAGAGTAAGAAGGAAAGAGAAGAAG
AATTTAAAACTCACCATGAAATGAAAGAATACTCAGGCTTTGCAGGAGTTAGCCGACCACGAGGAACCTT
TTTTCGAATTAGAGGCAGAGGAAGAGCCAGAGGAGTTTTTGCTGGGACAAATACTGGTCCAAACAACTCA
AATACTACTTTTCAAAAGAGACCGAAGGAAGAGGAATGGGATCCAGAATATACCCCAAAGAGCAAGAAGT
ACTTCTTGCATGACGACAGAGATGATGGTGTGGATTATTGGGCCAAAAGAGGAAGAGGTCGTGGTACTTT
TCAACGTGGCAGAGGGCGCTTTAACTTCAAAAAATCAGGTAGCAGTCCTAAATGGACTCATGACAAATAC
CAAGGGGATGGGATTGTTGAAGATGAAGAAGAGACCATGGAAAATAATGAAGAAAAGAAGGACAGACGCA
AGGAAGAAAAGGAATAGTAATGAACTAGTCCGTAACTTGAAAGTATTTCGATTTCTTGGCTTTATATATC
TTGTGGAAAGGACGAATACGTCTCAGTTCGACACTAAATACGCGTTAAGTCGACAATCAACCTCTGGATT
ACAAAATTTGTGAAAGATTGACTGGTATTCTTAACTATGTTGCTCCTTTTACGCTATGTGGATACGCTGC
TTTAATGCCTTTGTATCATGCTATTGCTTCCCGTATGGCTTTCATTTTCTCCTCCTTGTATAAATCCTGG
TTGCTGTCTCTTTATGAGGAGTTGTGGCCCGTTGTCAGGCAACGTGGCGTGGTGTGCACTGTGTTTGCTG
ACGCAACCCCCACTGGTTGGGGCATTGCCACCACCTGTCAGCTCCTTTCCGGGACTTTCGCTTTCCCCCT
CCCTATTGCCACGGCGGAACTCATCGCCGCCTGCCTTGCCCGCTGCTGGACAGGGGCTCGGCTGTTGGGC
ACTGACAATTCCGTGGTGTTGTCGGGGAAATCATCGTCCTTTCCTTGGCTGCTCGCCTGTGTTGCCACCT
GGATTCTGCGCGGGACGTCCTTCTGCTACGTCCCTTCGGCCCTCAATCCAGCGGACCTTCCTTCCCGCGG
CCTGCTGCCGGCTCTGCGGCCTCTTCCGCGTCTTCGCCTTCGCCCTCAGACGAGTCGGATCTCCCTTTGG
GCCGCCTCCCCGCGTCGACTTTAAGACCAATGACTTACAAGGCAGCTGTAGATCTTAGCCACTTTTTAAA
AGAAAAGGGGGGACTGGAAGGGCTAATTCACTCCCAACGAAGACAAGATCTGCTTTTTGCTTGTACTGGG
TCTCTCTGGTTAGACCAGATCTGAGCCTGGGAGCTCTCTGGCTAACTAGGGAACCCACTGCTTAAGCCTC
AATAAAGCTTGCCTTGAGTGCTTCAAGTAGTGTGTGCCCGTCTGTTGTGTGACTCTGGTAACTAGAGATC
CCTCAGACCCTTTTAGTCAGTGTGGAAAATCTCTAGCAGTACGTATAGTAGTTCATGTCATCTTATTATT
CAGTATTTATAACTTGCAAAGAAATGAATATCAGAGAGTGAGAGGAACTTGTTTATTGCAGCTTATAATG
GTTACAAATAAAGCAATAGCATCACAAATTTCACAAATAAAGCATTTTTTTCACTGCATTCTAGTTGTGG
TTTGTCCAAACTCATCAATGTATCTTATCATGTCTGGCTCTAGCTATCCCGCCCCTAACTCCGCCCATCC
CGCCCCTAACTCCGCCCAGTTCCGCCCATTCTCCGCCCCATGGCTGACTAATTTTTTTTATTTATGCAGA
GGCCGAGGCCGCCTCGGCCTCTGAGCTATTCCAGAAGTAGTGAGGAGGCTTTTTTGGAGGCCTAGGGACG
TACCCAATTCGCCCTATAGTGAGTCGTATTACGCGCGCTCACTGGCCGTCGTTTTACAACGTCGTGACTG
GGAAAACCCTGGCGTTACCCAACTTAATCGCCTTGCAGCACATCCCCCTTTCGCCAGCTGGCGTAATAGC
GAAGAGGCCCGCACCGATCGCCCTTCCCAACAGTTGCGCAGCCTGAATGGCGAATGGG
[124 nt withheld, positions 8459-8582]
C
[91 nt withheld, positions 8584-8674]
A
[49 nt withheld, positions 8676-8724]
CCTTTGACGTTGGAGTCCACGTTCTTT
[37 nt withheld, positions 8752-8788]
ACCCTATCTCGGTCTATTCTTTTGATTTATAAGGGATTTTGCCGATTTCGGCCTATTGGTTAAAAAATGA
GCTGATTTAACAAAAATTTAACGCGAATTTTAACAAAATATTAACGCTTACAATTTAGGTGGCACTTTTC
GGGGAAATGTGCGCGGAACCCCTATTTGTTTATTTTTCTAAATACATTCAAATATGTATCCGCTCATGAG
ACAATAACCCTGATAAATGCTTCAATAATATTGAAAAAGGAAGAGTATGAGTATTCAACATTTCCGTGTC
GCCCTTATTCCCTTTTTTGCGGCATTTTGCCTTCCTGTTTTTGCTCACCCAGAAACGCTGGTGAAAGTAA
AAGATGCTGAAGATCAGTTGGGTGCACGAGTGGGTTACATCGAACTGGATCTCAACAGCGGTAAGATCCT
TGAGAGTTTTCGCCCCGAAGAACGTTTTCCAATGATGAGCACTTTTAAAGTTCTGCTATGTGGCGCGGTA
TTATCCCGTATTGACGCCGGGCAAGAGCAACTCGGTCGCCGCATACACTATTCTCAGAATGACTTGGTTG
AGTACTCACCAGTCACAGAAAAGCATCTTACGGATGGCATGACAGTAAGAGAATTATGCAGTGCTGCCAT
AACCATGAGTGATAACACTGCGGCCAACTTACTTCTGACAACGATCGGAGGACCGAAGGAGCTAACCGCT
TTTTTGCACAACATGGGGGATCATGTAACTCGCCTTGATCGTTGGGAACCGGAGCTGAATGAAGCCATAC
CAAACGACGAGCGTGACACCACGATGCCTGTAGCAATGGCAACAACGTTGCGCAAACTATTAACTGGCGA
ACTACTTACTCTAGCTTCCCGGCAACAATTAATAGACTGGATGGAGGCGGATAAAGTTGCAGGACCACTT
CTGCGCTCGGCCCTTCCGGCTGGCTGGTTTATTGCTGATAAATCTGGAGCCGGTGAGCGTGGGTCTCGCG
GTATCATTGCAGCACTGGGGCCAGATGGTAAGCCCTCCCGTATCGTAGTTATCTACACGACGGGGAGTCA
GGCAACTATGGATGAACGAAATAGACAGATCGCTGAGATAGGTGCCTCACTGATTAAGCATTGGTAACTG
TCAGACCAAGTTTACTCATATATACTTTAGATTGATTTAAAACTTCATTTTTAATTTAAAAGGATCTAGG
TGAAGATCCTTTTTGATAATCTCATGACCAAAATCCCTTAACGTGAGTTTTCGTTCCACTGAGCGTCAGA
CCCCGTAGAAAAGATCAAAGGATCTTCTTGAGATCCTTTTTTTCTGCGCGTAATCTGCTGCTTGCAAACA
AAAAAACCACCGCTACCAGCGGTGGTTTGTTTGCCGGATCAAGAGCTACCAACTCTTTTTCCGAAGGTAA
CTGGCTTCAGCAGAGCGCAGATACCAAATACTGTTCTTCTAGTGTAGCCGTAGTTAGGCCACCACTTCAA
GAACTCTGTAGCACCGCCTACATACCTCGCTCTGCTAATCCTGTTACCAGTGGCTGCTGCCAGTGGCGAT
AAGTCGTGTCTTACCGGGTTGGACTCAAGACGATAGTTACCGGATAAGGCGCAGCGGTCGGGCTGAACGG
GGGGTTCGTGCACACAGCCCAGCTTGGAGCGAACGACCTACACCGAACTGAGATACCTACAGCGTGAGCT
ATGAGAAAGCGCCACGCTTCCCGAAGGGAGAAAGGCGGACAGGTATCCGGTAAGCGGCAGGGTCGGAACA
GGAGAGCGCACGAGGGAGCTTCCAGGGGGAAACGCCTGGTATCTTTATAGTCCTGTCGGGTTTCGCCACC
TCTGACTTGAGCGTCGATTTTTGTGATGCTCGTCAGGGGGGCGGAGCCTATGGAAAAACGCCAGCAACGC
GGCCTTTTTACGGTTCCTGGCCTTTTGCTGGCCTTTTGCTCACATGTTCTTTCCTGCGTTATCCCCTGAT
TCTGTGGATAACCGTATTACCGCCTTTGAGTGAGCTGATACCGCTCGCCGCAGCCGAACGACCGAGCGCA
GCGAGTCAGTGAGCGAGGAAGCGGAAGAGCGCCCAATACGCAAACCGCCTCTCCCCGCGCGTTGGCCGAT
TCATTAATGCAGCTGGCACGACAGGTTTCCCGACTGGAAAGCGGGCAGTGAGCGCAACGCAATTAATGTG
AGTTAGCTCACTCATTAGGCACCCCAGGCTTTACACTTTATGCTTCCGGCTCGTATGTTGTGTGGAATTG
TGAGCGGATAACAATTTCACACAGGAAACAGCTATGACCATGATTACGCCAAGCGCGCAATTAACCCTCA
CTAAAGGGAACAAAAGCTGGAGCTGCAAGC
Features (pLannotate 1.2.2; 31 found; start..end, strand, type, name):
      5..231     +  promoter       RSV promoter: Rous sarcoma virus enhancer/promoter
    232..412     +  LTR            5' LTR (truncated): truncated 5' long terminal repeat (LTR) from HIV-1
    459..584     +  misc_feature   HIV-1 Ψ: packaging signal of human immunodeficiency virus type 1
    568..931     +  CDS            HIV-1 gag (fragment): gag protein from human immunodeficiency virus 1; gag
   1077..1310    +  misc_feature   RRE: The Rev response element (RRE) of HIV-1 allows for Rev-dependent mRNA export from the nucleus to the cytoplasm.
   1687..1713    +  CDS            Rev (fragment): human immunodeficiency virus 1 (HIV-1) Rev protein; rev; enhances nuclear export of unspliced and incompletely spliced viral mRNAs
   1720..1743    +  promoter       SV40 promoter (fragment): SV40 early promoter
   1744..1815    +  promoter       SV40 promoter (fragment): SV40 enhancer and early promoter
   1839..1974    +  rep_origin     SV40 ori: SV40 origin of replication
   2020..2616    +  CDS            PuroR (fragment): puromycin N-acetyltransferase; pac from Streptomyces; confers resistance to puromycin
   2665..2782    +  misc_feature   cPPT/CTS: central polypurine tract and central termination sequence of HIV-1
   2847..2913    +  CDS            small t antigen (fragment): SV40 (simian virus 40) small t antigen
   2920..4098    +  promoter       EF-1α promoter: strong constitutive promoter for human elongation factor EF-1α
   4115..6874    +  CDS            BCLAF1: BCLF1_HUMAN - Also known as BTF, KIAA0164. Experimental evidence at protein level: Swiss-Prot protein existence level 1. Death-promoting transcriptional repressor. May be involved in cyclin-D1/CCND1 mRNA stability through the SNARP complex which associates with both the 3'end of the CCND1 gene and its mRNA. From Homo sapiens (Human).
   6890..6943    +  promoter       U6 promoter (fragment): RNA polymerase III promoter for human U6 snRNA
   6985..7573    +  misc_feature   WPRE: woodchuck hepatitis virus posttranscriptional regulatory element
   7624..7643    +  misc_feature   cPPT/CTS (fragment): central polypurine tract and central termination sequence of HIV-1
   7645..7878    +  LTR            3' LTR (ΔU3): self-inactivating 3' long terminal repeat (LTR) from HIV-1
   7956..8077    +  polyA_signal   SV40 poly(A) signal: SV40 polyadenylation signal
   8117..8252    +  rep_origin     SV40 ori: SV40 origin of replication
   8273..8291    -  promoter       T7 promoter: promoter for bacteriophage T7 RNA polymerase
   8299..8454    +  CDS            lacZα (fragment): LacZα fragment of β-galactosidase; lacZ fragment
   8459..8887    +  rep_origin     f1 ori (sequence partly withheld): f1 bacteriophage origin of replication; arrow indicates direction of (+) strand synthesis
   8940..9044    +  promoter       AmpR promoter: bla
   9045..9905    +  CDS            AmpR: β-lactamase; bla; confers resistance to ampicillin, carbenicillin, and related antibiotics
  10076..10664   +  rep_origin     ori: high-copy-number ColE1/pMB1/pBR322/pUC origin of replication
  10847..10939   +  CDS            lacI (fragment): lac repressor; lacI; The lac repressor binds to the lac operator to inhibit transcription in E. coli. This inhibition can be relieved by adding lactose or isopropyl-β-D-thiogalactopyranoside (IPTG).
  10952..10973   +  protein_bind   CAP binding site: CAP binding activates transcription in the presence of cAMP. E. coli catabolite activator protein
  10988..11018   +  promoter       lac promoter: promoter for the E. coli lac operon
  11022..11044   +  protein_bind   lac operator (fragment): The lac repressor binds to the lac operator to inhibit transcription in E. coli. This inhibition can be relieved by adding lactose or isopropyl-β-D-thiogalactopyranoside (IPTG). lac repressor encoded by lacI
  11087..11105   +  promoter       T3 promoter: promoter for bacteriophage T3 RNA polymerase
