[The description below was written by a language model from this plasmid's Addgene catalogue record and pLannotate feature annotations shown in this document.]
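Description:
TFORF0910 is a lentiviral mammalian expression plasmid built on the pLX_TRC317 backbone. It belongs to a barcoded transcription factor ORF collection designed for overexpression studies and pooled screens. It is maintained in E. coli through a high-copy ColE1/pUC-type origin with ampicillin selection (AmpR), and it also carries an f1 origin and leftover lac/T7/T3 cloning-vector sequences. The depositor notes a risk of plasmid recombination, which is common for LTR-containing vectors.

The viral portion has a third-generation, self-inactivating layout. An RSV promoter drives a truncated HIV-1 5' LTR, followed by the Ψ packaging signal with a partial gag sequence, the Rev response element for Rev-dependent nuclear export of the genomic RNA, a cPPT/CTS, a WPRE to enhance transcript expression, and a ΔU3 3' LTR followed by an SV40 poly(A) signal.

Two expression units sit between the LTRs. An SV40 early promoter drives puromycin N-acetyltransferase, allowing selection of transduced cells. The strong constitutive EF-1α promoter drives the human BCLAF1 ORF (also known as BTF), which is annotated as a death-promoting transcriptional repressor. The ORF was made synthetically and corresponds to a specific RefSeq/Ensembl isoform listed by the depositor.

According to the record, each construct in the collection carries a unique 24-bp barcode that identifies the transcription factor by sequencing in pooled experiments. The barcode is not annotated in the feature table, although the recorded insert is about 100 bp longer than the annotated coding sequence. The short U6 promoter, small t antigen and Rev fragments appear to be partial annotation matches, not functional elements. The construct is typically packaged into lentivirus to overexpress BCLAF1 stably, for example in directed differentiation screens.
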