Addgene plasmid #142710: TFORF0910
Purpose: Lentiviral vector for overexpressing transcription factor ORFs with unique 24-bp barcodes. Barcodes facilitate identification of transcription factors in pooled screens.
Depositing lab: Feng Zhang. Depositing organization: Broad Institute. Publication: A transcription factor atlas of directed differentiation. Joung J, Ma S, Tay T, Geiger-Schuller KR, Kirchgatterer PC, Verdine VK, Guo B, Arias-Garcia MA, Allen WE, Singh A, Kuksenko O, Abudayyeh OO, Gootenberg JS, Fu Z, Macrae RK, Buenrostro JD, Regev A, Zhang F. Cell. 2023 Jan 5;186(1):209-229.e26. doi: 10.1016/j.cell.2022.11.026. PubMed 36608654.
Backbone
  Vector backbone: pLX_TRC317
  Backbone manufacturer: Broad Institute Genetic Perturbation Platform
  Backbone size w/o insert (bp): 8264
  Vector type: Mammalian Expression, Lentiviral
  Selectable markers: Puromycin
Growth in bacteria
  Bacterial resistance: Ampicillin, 100 μg/mL
  Growth temperature: 37°C
  Growth strain: NEB Stable
  Copy number: High Copy
Gene/Insert
  Gene/Insert name: BCLAF1
  Species: H. sapiens (human)
  Insert size (bp): 2864
  Entrez Gene: BCLAF1 (a.k.a. BTF, bK211L9.1)
  Promoter: EF1a
  Cloning method: Unknown
  Sequencing primers: 5′ GGGTGGAGACTGAAGTTAGGCCAG; 3′ CACATAGCGTAAAAGGAGCAACATAG
Terms and licenses: Academic/Nonprofit Terms; Industry Terms: Not Available to Industry
Depositor comments: NM_014739,ENST00000531224 . The transcription factor ORF portion of this plasmid was synthesized by Genewiz. Please test multiple small colonies in case of plasmid recombination. To make this collection available in a timely manner, a portion of this collection was not fully sequenced by Addgene. If an Addgene verified full plasmid sequence is not available, please contact us prior to placing an order to request the full sequence.
How to cite: TFORF0910 was a gift from Feng Zhang (Addgene plasmid # 142710 ; http://n2t.net/addgene:142710 ; RRID:Addgene_142710)
