>Addgene plasmid #142710 | TFORF0910 | depositor partial sequence | sequence record 280268 | Insert
ACCGCCACCATGGGTCGCTCCAATTCTAGATCACATTCTTCAAGGTCAAAGTCTAGATCACAGTCTAGTT
CTCGATCAAGATCAAGATCTCATTCTAGAAAGAAGCGATACAGTTCTAGGTCTCGTTCCAGAACATATTC
AAGGTCTCGTAGTAGAGATCGTATGTATTCTAGAGATTATCGTCGCGATTACAGAAATAATAGAGGAATG
AGACGACCTTATGGGTACAGAGGAAGGGGTAGAGGGTATTATCAAGGAGGAGGAGGTAGATATCATCGAG
GTGGTTATAGACCTGTCTGGAATAGAAGGCACTCTAGGAGTCCTAGACGAGGTCGTTCACGTTCCAGGAG
TCCAAAAAGAAGATCCGTTTCTTCTCAAAGATCCAGAAGCAGATCTCGCCGGTCATATAGATCTTCTAGG
TCTCCAAGATCATCCTCTTCTCGTTCTTCATCCCCATATAGCAAATCTCCTGTTTCTAAAAGACGAGGGT
CTCAGGAAAAACAAACCAAAAAAGCTGAAGGGGAACCCCAAGAAGAGAGTCCGTTGAAAAGTAAATCACA
GGAGGAACCGAAAGATACATTTGAACATGACCCATCTGAGTCTATCGATGAATTTAATAAGTCATCAGCC
ACATCCGGTGATATTTGGCCTGGCCTTTCAGCTTATGATAATAGTCCTAGATCACCCCATAGTCCTTCAC
CTATTGCTACACCACCTAGTCAGAGTTCATCTTGCTCTGATGCTCCCATGCTCAGTACAGTTCACTCTGC
AAAAAATACTCCTTCTCAGCATTCACATTCCATTCAGCATAGTCCTGAAAGGTCTGGGTCTGGTTCTGTT
GGAAATGGATCTAGTCGATACAGTCCTTCTCAGAATAGTCCAATTCATCACATCCCTTCACGAAGAAGTC
CTGCAAAGACAATCGCACCACAGAATGCTCCAAGAGATGAGTCTAGGGGCCGTTCCTCGTTTTATCCTGA
TGGTGGAGATCAGGAAACTGCAAAGACTGGGAAGTTCTTAAAAAGGTTCACAGATGAAGAGTCTAGAGTA
TTCCTGCTTGATAGGGGTAATACCAGGGATAAAGAGGCTTCAAAAGAGAAAGGATCAGAGAAAGGGAGGG
CAGAGGGAGAATGGGAAGATCAGGAAGCTCTAGATTACTTCAGTGATAAAGAGTCTGGAAAACAAAAGTT
TAATGATTCAGAAGGGGATGACACAGAGGAGACAGAGGATTATAGACAGTTCAGGAAGTCAGTCCTCGCA
GATCAGGGTAAAAGTTTTGCTACTGCATCTCACCGGAATACTGAGGAGGAAGGACTCAAGTACAAGTCCA
AAGTTTCACTGAAAGGCAATAGAGAAAGTGATGGATTTAGAGAAGAAAAAAATTATAAACTTAAAGAGAC
TGGATATGTAGTGGAAAGGCCTAGCACTACAAAAGATAAGCACAAAGAAGAAGACAAAAATTCTGAAAGA
ATAACAGTAAAGAAAGAAACTCAGTCACCTGAGCAGGTAAAGTCTGAAAAGCTCAAAGACCTCTTTGATT
ACAGTCCCCCTCTACACAAGAATCTGGATGCACGAGAAAAGTCTACCTTCAGAGAGGAAAGCCCACTTAG
GATCAAAATGATAGCGAGTGATTCTCACCGTCCTGAAGTCAAACTCAAAATGGCACCTGTTCCTCTTGAT
GATTCTAACAGACCTGCTTCCTTGACTAAAGACAGGCTGCTTGCTAGTACACTTGTCCATTCTGTCAAGA
AGGAGCAAGAATTCCGATCCATCTTTGACCACATTAAGTTGCCACAGGCCAGCAAAAGCACTTCAGAGTC
ATTTATTCAACACATTGTGTCCTTGGTTCATCATGTTAAAGAGCAATACTTCAAGTCAGCTGCAATGACC
CTAAACGAGCGGTTCACTTCGTATCAGAAAGCCACTGAAGAACATAGTACTCGGCAAAAGAGCCCTGAAA
TACACAGGAGAATTGACATCTCACCAAGTACCCTGAGGAAGCATACCCGTTTAGCAGGGGAAGAGAGAGT
TTTTAAAGAAGAAAATCAAAAGGGAGATAAAAAATTAAGGTGTGACTCTGCTGACCTTCGGCATGACATT
GATCGCCGTAGAAAAGAAAGAAGTAAAGAACGGGGAGATTCCAAGGGCTCCAGGGAATCCAGTGGATCAA
GAAAGCAGGAAAAAACTCCAAAAGATTACAAGGAATACAAATCTTACAAAGATGACAGTAAACATAAAAG
AGAGCAAGATCATTCTCGATCTTCATCCTCTTCAGCATCACCTTCTTCTCCCAGTTCTCGAGAAGAAAAG
GAGAGTAAGAAGGAAAGAGAAGAAGAATTTAAAACTCACCATGAAATGAAAGAATACTCAGGCTTTGCAG
GAGTTAGCCGACCACGAGGAACCTTTTTTCGAATTAGAGGCAGAGGAAGAGCCAGAGGAGTTTTTGCTGG
GACAAATACTGGTCCAAACAACTCAAATACTACTTTTCAAAAGAGACCGAAGGAAGAGGAATGGGATCCA
GAATATACCCCAAAGAGCAAGAAGTACTTCTTGCATGACGACAGAGATGATGGTGTGGATTATTGGGCCA
AAAGAGGAAGAGGTCGTGGTACTTTTCAACGTGGCAGAGGGCGCTTTAACTTCAAAAAATCAGGTAGCAG
TCCTAAATGGACTCATGACAAATACCAAGGGGATGGGATTGTTGAAGATGAAGAAGAGACCATGGAAAAT
AATGAAGAAAAGAAGGACAGACGCAAGGAAGAAAAGGAATAGTAATGAACTAGTCCGTAACTTGAAAGTA
TTTCGATTTCTTGGCTTTATATATCTTGTGGAAAGGACGAATACGTCTCAGTTCGACACTAAAT
