>Addgene plasmid #142710 | TFORF0910 | depositor partial sequence | sequence record 280269 | Barcode
ATACGTCTCAGTTCGACACTAAAT
